>Addgene plasmid #126400 | pGWB14-LYX182 | addgene full sequence | sequence record 247603 | Addgene NGS Result
TCGGTCTTGCCTTGCTCGTCGGTGATGTACTTCACCAGCTCCGCGAAGTCGCTCTTCTTGATGGAGCGCA
TGGGGACGTGCTTGGCAATCACGCGCACCCCCCGGCCGTTTTAGCGGCTAAAAAAGTCATGGCTCTGCCC
TCGGGCGGACCACGCCCATCATGACCTTGCCAAGCTCGTCCTGCTTCTCTTCGATCTTCGCCAGCAGGGC
GAGGATCGTGGCATCACCGAACCGCGCCGTGCGCGGGTCGTCGGTGAGCCAGAGTTTCAGCAGGCCGCCC
AGGCGGCCCAGGTCGCCATTGATGCGGGCCAGCTCGCGGACGTGCTCATAGTCCACGACGCCCGTGATTT
TGTAGCCCTGGCCGACGGCCAGCAGGTAGGCCGACAGGCTCATGCCGGCCGCCGCCGCCTTTTCCTCAAT
CGCTCTTCGTTCGTCTGGAAGGCAGTACACCTTGATAGGTGGGCTGCCCTTCCTGGTTGGCTTGGTTTCA
TCAGCCATCCGCTTGCCCTCATCTGTTACGCCGGCGGTAGCCGGCCAGCCTCGCAGAGCAGGATTCCCGT
TGAGCACCGCCAGGTGCGAATAAGGGACAGTGAAGAAGGAACACCCGCTCGCGGGTGGGCCTACTTCACC
TATCCTGCCCGGCTGACGCCGTTGGATACACCAAGGAAAGTCTACACGAACCCTTTGGCAAAATCCTGTA
TATCGTGCGAAAAAGGATGGATATACCGAAAAAATCGCTATAATGACCCCGAAGCAGGGTTATGCAGCGG
AAAAGCGCCACGCTTCCCGAAGGGAGAAAGGCGGACAGGTATCCGGTAAGCGGCAGGGTCGGAACAGGAG
AGCGCACGAGGGAGCTTCCAGGGGGAAACGCCTGGTATCTTTATAGTCCTGTCGGGTTTCGCCACCTCTG
ACTTGAGCGTCGATTTTTGTGATGCTCGTCAGGGGGGCGGAGCCTATGGAAAAACGCCAGCAACGCGGCC
TTTTTACGGTTCCTGGCCTTTTGCTGGCCTTTTGCTCACATGTTCTTTCCTGCGTTATCCCCTGATTCTG
TGGATAACCGTATTACCGCCTTTGAGTGAGCTGATACCGCTCGCCGCAGCCGAACGACCGAGCGCAGCGA
GTCAGTGAGCGAGGAAGCGGAAGAGCGCCAGAAGGCCGCCAGAGAGGCCGAGCGCGGCCGTGAGGCTTGG
ACGCTAGGGCAGGGCATGAAAAAGCCCGTAGCGGGCTGCTACGGGCGTCTGACGCGGTGGAAAGGGGGAG
GGGATGTTGTCTACATGGCTCTGCTGTAGTGAGTGGGTTGCGCTCCGGCAGCGGTCCTGATCAATCGTCA
CCCTTTCTCGGTCCTTCAACGTTCCTGACAACGAGCCTCCTTTTCGCCAATCCATCGACAATCACCGCGA
GTCCCTGCTCGAACGCTGCGTCCGGACCGGCTTCGTCGAAGGCGTCTATCGCGGCCCGCAACAGCGGCGA
GAGCGGAGCCTGTTCAACGGTGCCGCCGCGCTCGCCGGCATCGCTGTCGCCGGCCTGCTCCTCAAGCACG
GCCCCAACAGTGAAGTAGCTGATTGTCATCAGCGCATTGACGGCGTCCCCGGCCGAAAAACCCGCCTCGC
AGAGGAAGCGAAGCTGCGCGTCGGCCGTTTCCATCTGCGGTGCGCCCGGTCGCGTGCCGGCATGGATGCG
CGCGCCATCGCGGTAGGCGAGCAGCGCCTGCCTGAAGCTGCGGGCATTCCCGATCAGAAATGAGCGCCAG
TCGTCGTCGGCTCTCGGCACCGAATGCGTATGATTCTCCGCCAGCATGGCTTCGGCCAGTGCGTCGAGCA
GCGCCCGCTTGTTCCTGAAGTGCCAGTAAAGCGCCGGCTGCTGAACCCCCAACCGTTCCGCCAGTTTGCG
TGTCGTCAGACCGTCTACGCCGACCTCGTTCAACAGGTCCAGGGCGGCACGGATCACTGTATTCGGCTGC
AACTTTGTCATGCTTGACACTTTATCACTGATAAACATAATATGTCCACCAACTTATCAGTGATAAAGAA
TCCGCGCGTTCAATCGGACCAGCGGAGGCTGGTCCGGAGGCCAGACGTGAAACCCAACATACCCCTGATC
GTAATTCTGAGCACTGTCGCGCTCGACGCTGTCGGCATCGGCCTGATTATGCCGGTGCTGCCGGGCCTCC
TGCGCGATCTGGTTCACTCGAACGACGTCACCGCCCACTATGGCATTCTGCTGGCGCTGTATGCGTTGGT
GCAATTTGCCTGCGCACCTGTGCTGGGCGCGCTGTCGGATCGTTTCGGGCGGCGGCCAATCTTGCTCGTC
TCGCTGGCCGGCGCCAGATCTGGGGAACCCTGTGGTTGGCATGCACATACAAATGGACGAACGGATAAAC
CTTTTCACGCCCTTTTAAATATCCGATTATTCTAATAAACGCTCTTTTCTCTTAGGTTTACCCGCCAATA
TATCCTGTCAAACACTGATAGTTTAAACGTTGCGATTAAGAATTCGAGCTCGGTACCCCCCTACTCCAAA
AATGTCAAAGATACAGTCTCAGAAGACCAAAGGGCTATTGAGACTTTTCAACAAAGGGTAATTTCGGGAA
ACCTCCTCGGATTCCATTGCCCAGCTATCTGTCACTTCATCGAAAGGACAGTAGAAAAGGAAGGTGGCTC
CTACAAATGCCATCATTGCGATAAAGGAAAGGCTATCATTCAAGATGCCTCTGCCGACAGTGGTCCCAAA
GATGGACCCCCACCCACGAGGAGCATCGTGGAAAAAGAAGACGTTCCAACCACGTCTTCAAAGCAAGTGG
ATTGATGTGACATCTCCACTGACGTAAGGGATGACGCACAATCCCACTATCCTTCGCAAGACCCTTCCTC
TATATAAGGAAGTTCATTTCATTTGGAGAGGACAGCCCAAGCTTCGACTCTAGAGGATCCCCTTAAATCG
ATATGGAACGAGCTATACAAGGAAACGACGCTAGGGAACAAGCTAACAGTGAACGTTGGGATGGAGGATC
AGGAGGTACCACTTCTCCCTTCAAACTTCCTGACGAAAGTCCGAGTTGGACTGAGTGGCGGCTACATAAC
GATGAGACGAATTCGAATCAAGATAATCCCCTTGGTTTCAAGGAAAGCTGGGGTTTCGGGAAAGTTGTAT
TTAAGAGATATCTCAGATACGACAGGACGGAAGCTTCACTGCACAGAGTCCTTGGATCTTGGACGGGAGA
TTCGGTTAACTATGCAGCATCTCGATTTTTCGGTTTCGACCAGATCGGATGTACCTATAGTATTCGGTTT
CGAGGAGTTAGTATCACCGTTTCTGGAGGGTCTCGAACTCTTCAGCATCTCTGTGAGATGGCAATTCGGT
CTAAGCAAGAACTGCTACAGCTTGCCCCAATCGAAGTGGAAAGTAATGTATCAAGAGGATGCCCTGAAGG
TACTCAAACCTTCGAAAAAGAAAGCGAGTAAGTCGAGGGCGAGCTCGAATTCGGTACGCTGAAATCACCA
GTCTCTCTCTACAAATCTATCTCTCTCTATTTTCTCCATAAATAATGTGTGAGTAGTTTCCCGATAAGGG
AAATTAGGGTTCTTATAGGGTTTCGCTCATGTGTTGAGCATATAAGAAACCCTTAGTATGTATTTGTATT
TGTAAAATACTTCTATCAATAAAATTTCTAATTCCTAAAACCAAAATCCAGTACTAAAATCCAGATCTCC
CTGCAGGTCCCCAGATTAGCCTTTTCAATTTCAGAAAGAATGCTAACCCACAGATGGTTAGAGAGGCTTA
CGCAGCAGGTCTCATCAAGACGATCTACCCGAGCAATAATCTCCAGGAAATCAAATACCTTCCCAAGAAG
GTTAAAGATGCAGTCAAAAGATTCAGGACTAACTGCATCAAGAACACAGAGAAAGATATATTTCTCAAGA
TCAGAAGTACTATTCCAGTATGGACGATTCAAGGCTTGCTTCACAAACCAAGGCAAGTAATAGAGATTGG
AGTCTCTAAAAAGGTAGTTCCCACTGAATCAAAGGCCATGGAGTCAAAGATTCAAATAGAGGACCTAACA
GAACTCGCCGTAAAGACTGGCGAACAGTTCATACAGAGTCTCTTACGACTCAATGACAAGAAGAAAATCT
TCGTCAACATGGTGGAGCACGACACACTTGTCTACTCCAAAAATATCAAAGATACAGTCTCAGAAGACCA
AAGGGCAATTGAGACTTTTCAACAAAGGGTAATATCCGGAAACCTCCTCGGATTCCATTGCCCAGCTATC
TGTCACTTTATTGTGAAGATAGTGGAAAAGGAAGGTGGCTCCTACAAATGCCATCATTGCGATAAAGGAA
AGGCCATCGTTGAAGATGCCTCTGCCGACAGTGGTCCCAAAGATGGACCCCCACCCACGAGGAGCATCGT
GGAAAAAGAAGACGTTCCAACCACGTCTTCAAAGCAAGTGGATTGATGTGATATCTCCACTGACGTAAGG
GATGACGCACAATCCCACTATCCTTCGCAAGACCCTTCCTCTATATAAGGAAGTTCATTTCATTTGGAGA
GAACACGGGGGACTCTAGAGTTATCAACAAGTTTGTACAAAAAAGCAGGCTCCACCACTAGTATGAATCC
ATATCTACCTGAATGGAATACTGAGGCTGAACTCCCTGTTCCACATCAAAAGAAGCCAATGGGATTTGAT
CATGAGCTAGTGGAGCTGTTATGGCGAAACGGAGAAGTAGTATTACACAGCCAAACACACAAAAAACAGC
AAGGCTATGATCCTAATGAATGCAGACAGTTTAACAAACATGATCAACAAACAATAAGAGATGTTGTCTC
CTGTGGAAATCACACCAATTTGATTCAAGATGATGAAACTATCTCGTGGCTTAACTGCCCTATCGATGAA
TCGTTTGAGAAAGAATTTTGTTCCCCTTTCTTATCTGAAATTTCAACAAATCCAATTGAGGCTGATCAAT
CAATTAGGCAATCAGAGGACAATAAGGCTTTCAAGTTTGATCCTTTAGAGATCAAGCATGTTTTTCCACA
TTCACATCATTCTAGTTTTGATCCAAACCCAATGCCCCCTCCAAGATTTCACAACAGTGTATCAGCACAG
AAAAGTGTTAAAAACAATCTTAAGGAGGGGTCTGTGATGACAGTTGGTTCAAGTCACTGTGGTAGCAATC
AAGTTGCCATTGATGCGGATACTAGCCGGTTTTCAAGCAGTGCAAATGTAGGTTTATCTGCAGCAATGAT
CACTGACTATACTGGTAAAGTTAGTCCGCAAAGTGATACAATGGACCGAGACACGTTTGAACCAGCTAAC
ACATCATCTTCAGGCGGATCGGGTTGTAGTTATGCTAGAACATGCAATCTATCTGCAGCAACCAATAGTC
AAAGCCACAAAAGGAAAAGTAGAGATGGTGAAGAACCAGAATGCCAAAGTAAAGCAGGTGAGCTAGAATC
AGCTGGAGGAAACAAGTTAGCCCAAAAATCTGGAACTGCACGTAGGAGCCGTGCTGCAGAAGTGCATAAT
CTCTCTGAAAGGAGACGGAGGGATAGAATCAATGAGAAGATGAAGGCCTTGCAAGAGCTTCTTCCTCACT
CTACTAAGACTGATAAAGCATCAATGCTGGATGAAGCTATTGAATACTTGAAGTCACTTCAGATGCAGCT
TCAGATGATGTGGATGGGAAGTGGCATGGCGTCAATGATGTTTCCTGGTGTCCAACACTACATGTCCAGA
ATAGGAATGGGGATGGGTCCGCCAACGGTTCCTTCCATTCACAATGCCATGCATTTAGCTAGGCTTCCTT
TGGTTGATTCAACAATTCCTATGAATACAGCTGCTCCTAATCAAGCTACAATATGCCAGAATTCAATGTT
GAATTCGGTTAACTATCAACGCCATTTGCATAATCCCAACTTTCAAGACCAGTATGCCAGTTACATGGGG
TTCCATCCACTTCAAGGTGCTTCTCAGCAAATGAACATTTTTGGCTTAGGCTCACAAACAGCACAGCAAA
GTCAGCAGTTACCACATCCCACTAATACTAATGCACCCAACAGTCCCGGGGACCCAGCTTTCTTGTACAA
AGTGGTTGATAACAGCGGGTTAATTAACATCTTTTACCCATACGATGTTCCTGACTATGCGGGCTATCCC
TATGACGTCCCGGACTATGCAGGATCCTATCCATATGACGTTCCAGATTACGCTGCTCAGTGCAGCGCTT
AGAGCTCGAATTTCCCCGATCGTTCAAACATTTGGCAATAAAGTTTCTTAAGATTGAATCCTGTTGCCGG
TCTTGCGATGATTATCATATAATTTCTGTTGAATTACGTTAAGCATGTAATAATTAACATGTAATGCATG
ACGTTATTTATGAGATGGGTTTTTATGATTAGAGTCCCGCAATTATACATTTAATACGCGATAGAAAACA
AAATATAGCGCGCAAACTAGGATAAATTATCGCGCGCGGTGTCATCTATGTTACTAGATCGGGAATTAGC
TTCATCAACGCAAGACATGCGCACGACCGTCTGACAGGAGAGGAATTTCCGACGAGCACAGAAAGGACTT
GCTCTTGGACGTAGGCCTATTTCTCAGGCACATGTATCAAGTGTTCGGACGTGGGTTTTCGATGGTGTAT
CAGCCGCCGCCAACTGGGAGATGAGGAGGCTTTCTTGGGGGGCAGTCAGCAGTTCATTTCACAAGACAGA
GGAACTTGTAAGGAGATGCACTGATTTATCTTGGCGCAAACCAGCAGGACGAATTAGTGGGAATAGCCCG
CGAATATCTAAGTTATGCCTGTCGGCATGAGCAGAAACTTCCAATTCGAAACAGTTTGGAGAGGTTGTTT
TTGGGCATACCTTTTGTTAGTCAGCCTCTCGATTGCTCATCGTCATTACACAGTACCGAAGTTTGATCGA
TCTAGTAACATAGATGACACCGCGCGCGATAATTTATCCTAGTTTGCGCGCTATATTTTGTTTTCTATCG
CGTATTAAATGTATAATTGCGGGACTCTAATCATAAAAACCCATCTCATAAATAACGTCATGCATTACAT
GTTAATTATTACATGCTTAACGTAATTCAACAGAAATTATATGATAATCATCGCAAGACCGGCAACAGGA
TTCAATCTTAAGAAACTTTATTGCCAAATGTTTGAACGATCTGCTTCGACGCACTCCTTCTTTACTCCAC
CATCTCGTCCTTATTGAAAACGTGGGTAGCACCAAAACGAATCAAGTCGCTGGAACTGAAGTTACCAATC
ACGCTGGATGATTTGCCAGTTGGATTAATCTTGCCTTTCCCCGCATGAATAATATTGATGAATGCATGCG
TGAGGGGTATTTCGATTTTGGCAATAGCTGCAATTGCCGCGACATCCTCCAACGAGCATAATTCTTCAGA
AAAATAGCGATGTTCCATGTTGTCAGGGCATGCATGATGCACGTTATGAGGTGACGGTGCTAGGCAGTAT
TCCCTCAAAGTTTCATAGTCAGTATCATATTCATCATTGCATTCCTGCAAGAGAGAATTGAGACGCAATC
CACACGCTGCGGCAACCTTCCGGCGTTCGTGGTCTATTTGCTCTTGGACGTTGCAAACGTAAGTGTTGGA
TCCCGGTCGGCATCTACTCTATTCCTTTGCCCTCGGACGAGTGCTGGGGCGTCGGTTTCCACTATCGGCG
AGTACTTCTACACAGCCATCGGTCCAGACGGCCGCGCTTCTGCGGGCGATTTGTGTACGCCCGACAGTCC
CGGCTCCGGATCGGACGATTGCGTCGCATCGACCCTGCGCCCAAGCTGCATCATCGAAATTGCCGTCAAC
CAAGCTCTGATAGAGTTGGTCAAGACCAATGCGGAGCATATACGCCCGGAGCCGCGGCGATCCTGCAAGC
TCCGGATGCCTCCGCTCGAAGTAGCGCGTCTGCTGCTCCATACAAGCCAACCACGGCCTCCAGAAGAAGA
TGTTGGCGACCTCGTATTGGGAATCCCCGAACATCGCCTCGCTCCAGTCAATGACCGCTGTTATGCGGCC
ATTGTCCGTCAGGACATTGTTGGAGCCGAAATCCGCGTGCACGAGGTGCCGGACTTCGGGGCAGTCCTCG
GCCCAAAGCATCAGCTCATCGAGAGCCTGCGCGACGGACGCACTGACGGTGTCGTCCATCACAGTTTGCC
AGTGATACACATGGGGATCAGCAATCGCGCATATGAAATCACGCCATGTAGTGTATTGACCGATTCCTTG
CGGTCCGAATGGGCCGAACCCGCTCGTCTGGCTAAGATCGGCCGCAGCGATCGCATCCATGGCCTCCGCG
ACCGGCTGCAGAACAGCGGGCAGTTCGGTTTCAGGCAGGTCTTGCAACGTGACACCCTGTGCACGGCGGG
AGATGCAATAGGTCAGGCTCTCGCTGAATTCCCCAATGTCAAGCACTTCCGGAATCGGGAGCGCGGCCGA
TGCAAAGTGCCGATAAACATAACGATCTTTGTAGAAACCATCGGCGCAGCTATTTACCCGCAGGACATAT
CCACGCCCTCCTACATCGAAGCTGAAAGCACGAGATTCTTCGCCCTCCGAGAGCTGCATCAGGTCGGAGA
CGCTGTCGAACTTTTCGATCAGAAACTTCTCGACAGACGTCGCGGTGAGTTCAGGCTTTTTCATATCGGG
GTCGTCCTCTCCAAATGAAATGAACTTCCTTATATAGAGGAAGGGTCTTGCGAAGGATAGTGGGATTGTG
CGTCATCCCTTACGTCAGTGGAGATATCACATCAATCCACTTGCTTTGAAGACGTGGTTGGAACGTCTTC
TTTTTCCACGATGCTCCTCGTGGGTGGGGGTCCATCTTTGGGACCACTGTCGGCAGAGGCATCTTGAACG
ATAGCCTTTCCTTTATCGCAATGATGGCATTTGTAGGTGCCACCTTCCTTTTCTACTGTCCTTTTGATGA
AGTGACAGATAGCTGGGCAATGGAATCCGAGGAGGTTTCCCGATATTACCCTTTGTTGAAAAGTCTCAAT
AGCCCTTTGGTCTTCTGAGACTGTATCTTTGATATTCTTGGAGTAGACGAGAGTGTCGTGCTCCACCATG
TTGACGGATCTCTAGGACGCGTCGACGCGTCGACGCGTCGACGCGTCGACGCGTCCTAGAAGCTAATTCA
CTGGCCGTCGTTTTACAACGTCGTGACTGGGAAAACCCTGGCGTTACCCAACTTAATCGCCTTGCAGCAC
ATCCCCCTTTCGCCAGCTGGCGTAATAGCGAAGAGGCCCGCACCGATCGCCCTTCCCAACAGTTGCGCAG
CCTGAATG
[44 nt withheld, positions 9319-9362]
C
[141 nt withheld, positions 9364-9504]
CCTTTGACGTTGGAGTCCACGTTCTTT
[37 nt withheld, positions 9532-9568]
ACCCTATCTCGGGCTATTCTTTTGATTTATAAGGGATTTTGCCGATTTCGGAACCACCATCAAACAGGAT
TTTCGCCTGCTGGGGCAAACCAGCGTGGACCGCTTGCTGCAACTCTCTCAGGGCCAGGCGGTGAAGGGCA
ATCAGCTGTTGCCCGTCTCACTGGTGAAAAGAAAAACCACCCCAGTACATTAAAAACGTCCGCAATGTGT
TATTAAGTTGTCTAAGCGTCAATTTGTTTACACCACAATATATCCTGCCACCAGCCAGCCAACAGCTCCC
CGACCGGCAGCTCGGCACAAAATCACCACTCGATACAGGCAGCCCATCAGTCCGGGACGGCGTCAGCGGG
AGAGCCGTTGTAAGGCGGCAGACTTTGCTCATGTTACCGATGCTATTCGGAAGAACGGCAACTAAGCTGC
CGGGTTTGAAACACGGATGATCTCGCGGAGGGTAGCATGTTGATTGTAACGATGACAGAGCGTTGCTGCC
TGTGATCAAATATCATCTCCCTCGCAGAGATCCGAATTATCAGCCTTCTTATTCATTTCTCGCTTAACCG
TGACAGGCTGTCGATCTTGAGAACTATGCCGACATAATAGGAAATCGCTGGATAAAGCCGCTGAGGAAGC
TGAGTGGCGCTATTTCTTTAGAAGTGAACGTTGACGATATCAACTCCCCTATCCATTGCTCACCGAATGG
TACAGGTCGGGGACCCGAAGTTCCGACTGTCGGCCTGATGCATCCCCGGCTGATCGACCCCAGATCTGGG
GCTGAGAAAGCCCAGTAAGGAAACAACTGTAGGTTCGAGTCGCGAGATCCCCCGGAACCAAAGGAAGTAG
GTTAAACCCGCTCCGATCAGGCCGAGCCACGCCAGGCCGAGAACATTGGTTCCTGTAGGCATCGGGATTG
GCGGATCAAACACTAAAGCTACTGGAACGAGCAGAAGTCCTCCGGCCGCCAGTTGCCAGGCGGTAAAGGT
GAGCAGAGGCACGGGAGGTTGCCACTTGCGGGTCAGCACGGTTCCGAACGCCATGGAAACCGCCCCCGCC
AGGCCCGCTGCGACGCCGACAGGATCTAGCGCTGCGTTTGGTGTCAACACCAACAGCGCCACGCCCGCAG
TTCCGCAAATAGCCCCCAGGACCGCCATCAATCGTATCGGGCTACCTAGCAGAGCGGCAGAGATGAACAC
GACCATCAGCGGCTGCACAGCGCCTACCGTCGCCGCGACCCCGCCCGGCAGGCGGTAGACCGAAATAAAC
AACAAGCTCCAGAATAGCGAAATATTAAGTGCGCCGAGGATGAAGATGCGCATCCACCAGATTCCCGTTG
GAATCTGTCGGACGATCATCACGAGCAATAAACCCGCCGGCAACGCCCGCAGCAGCATACCGGCGACCCC
TCGGCCTCGCTGTTCGGGCTCCACGAAAACGCCGGACAGATGCGCCTTGTGAGCGTCCTTGGGGCCGTCC
TCCTGTTTGAAGACCGACAGCCCAATGATCTCGCCGTCGATGTAGGCGCCGAATGCCACGGCATCTCGCA
ACCGTTCAGCGAACGCCTCCATGGGCTTTTTCTCCTCGTGCTCGTAAACGGACCCGAACATCTCTGGAGC
TTTCTTCAGGGCCGACAATCGGATCTCGCGGAAATCCTGCACGTCGGCCGCTCCAAGCCGTCGAATCTGA
GCCTTAATCACAATTGTCAATTTTAATCCTCTGTTTATCGGCAGTTCGTAGAGCGCGCCGTGCGTCCCGA
GCGATACTGAGCGAAGCAAGTGCGTCGAGCAGTGCCCGCTTGTTCCTGAAATGCCAGTAAAGCGCTGGCT
GCTGAACCCCCAGCCGGAACTGACCCCACAAGGCCCTAGCGTTTGCAATGCACCAGGTCATCATTGACCC
AGGCGTGTTCCACCAGGCCGCTGCCTCGCAACTCTTCGCAGGCTTCGCCGACCTGCTCGCGCCACTTCTT
CACGCGGGTGGAATCCGATCCGCACATGAGGCGGAAGGTTTCCAGCTTGAGCGGGTACGGCTCCCGGTGC
GAGCTGAAATAGTCGAACATCCGTCGGGCCGTCGGCGACAGCTTGCGGTACTTCTCCCATATGAATTTCG
TGTAGTGGTCGCCAGCAAACAGCACGACGATTTCCTCGTCGATCAGGACCTGGCAACGGGACGTTTTCTT
GCCACGGTCCAGGACGCGGAAGCGGTGCAGCAGCGACACCGATTCCAGGTGCCCAACGCGGTCGGACGTG
AAGCCCATCGCCGTCGCCTGTAGGCGCGACAGGCATTCCTCGGCCTTCGTGTAATACCGGCCATTGATCG
ACCAGCCCAGGTCCTGGCAAAGCTCGTAGAACGTGAAGGTGATCGGCTCGCCGATAGGGGTGCGCTTCGC
GTACTCCAACACCTGCTGCCACACCAGTTCGTCATCGTCGGCCCGCAGCTCGACGCCGGTGTAGGTGATC
TTCACGTCCTTGTTGACGTGGAAAATGACCTTGTTTTGCAGCGCCTCGCGCGGGATTTTCTTGTTGCGCG
TGGTGAACAGGGCAGAGCGGGCCGTGTCGTTTGGCATCGCTCGCATCGTGTCCGGCCACGGCGCAATATC
GAACAAGGAAAGCTGCATTTCCTTGATCTGCTGCTTCGTGTGTTTCAGCAACGCGGCCTGCTTGGCCTCG
CTGACCTGTTTTGCCAGGTCCTCGCCGGCGGTTTTTCGCTTCTTGGTCGTCATAGTTCCTCGCGTGTCGA
TGGTCATCGACTTCGCCAAACCTGCCGCCTCCTGTTCGAGACGACGCGAACGCTCCACGGCGGCCGATGG
CGCGGGCAGGGCAGGGGGAGCCAGTTGCACGCTGTCGCGCTCGATCTTGGCCGTAGCTTGCTGGACCATC
GAGCCGACGGACTGGAAGGTTTCGCGGGGCGCACGCATGACGGTGCGGCTTGCGATGGTTTCGGCATCCT
CGGCGGAAAACCCCGCGTCGATCAGTTCTTGCCTGTATGCCTTCCGGTCAAACGTCCGATTCATTCACCC
TCCTTGCGGGATTGCCCCGACTCACGCCGGGGCAATGTGCCCTTATTCCTGATTTGACCCGCCTGGTGCC
TTGGTGTCCAGATAATCCACCTTATCGGCAATGAAGTCGGTCCCGTAGACCGTCTGGCCGTCCTTCTCGT
ACTTGGTATTCCGAATCTTGCCCTGCACGAATACCAGCGACCCCTTGCCCAAATACTTGCCGTGGGCCTC
GGCCTGAGAGCCAAAACACTTGATGCGGAAGAAGTCGGTGCGCTCCTGCTTGTCGCCGGCATCGTTGCGC
CACATCTAGGTACTAAAACAATTCATCCAGTAAAATATAATATTTTATTTTCTCCCAATCAGGCTTGATC
CCCAGTAAGTCAAAAAATAGCTCGACATACTGTTCTTCCCCGATATCCTCCCTGATCGACCGGACGCAGA
AGGCAATGTCATACCACTTGTCCGCCCTGCCGCTTCTCCCAAGATCAATAAAGCCACTTACTTTGCCATC
TTTCACAAAGATGTTGCTGTCTCCCAGGTCGCCGTGGGAAAAGACAAGTTCCTCTTCGGGCTTTTCCGTC
TTTAAAAAATCATACAGCTCGCGCGGATCTTTAAATGGAGTGTCTTCTTCCCAGTTTTCGCAATCCACAT
CGGCCAGATCGTTATTCAGTAAGTAATCCAATTCGGCTAAGCGGCTGTCTAAGCTATTCGTATAGGGACA
ATCCGATATGTCGATGGAGTGAAAGAGCCTGATGCACTCCGCATACAGCTCGATAATCTTTTCAGGGCTT
TGTTCATCTTCATACTCTTCCGAGCAAAGGACGCCATCGGCCTCACTCATGAGCAGATTGCTCCAGCCAT
CATGCCGTTCAAAGTGCAGGACCTTTGGAACAGGCAGCTTTCCTTCCAGCCATAGCATCATGTCCTTTTC
CCGTTCCACATCATAGGTGGTCCCTTTATACCGGCTGTCCGTCATTTTTAAATATAGGTTTTCATTTTCT
CCCACCAGCTTATATACCTTAGCAGGAGACATTCCTTCCGTATCTTTTACGCAGCGGTATTTTTCGATCA
GTTTTTTCAATTCCGGTGATATTCTCATTTTAGCCATTTATTATTTCCTTCCTCTTTTCTACAGTATTTA
AAGATACCCCAAGAAGCTAATTATAACAAGACGAACTCCAATTCACTGTTCCTTGCATTCTAAAACCTTA
AATACCAGAAAACAGCTTTTTCAAAGTTGTTTTCAAAGTTGGCGTATAACATAGTATCGACGGAGCCGAT
TTTGAAACCACAATTATGGGTGATGCTGCCAACTTACTGATTTAGTGTATGATGGTGTTTTTGAGGTGCT
CCAGTGGCTTCTGTTTCTATCAGCTGTCCCTCCTGTTCAGCTACTGACGGGGTGGTGCGTAACGGCAAAA
GCACCGCCGGACATCAGCGCTATCTCTGCTCTCACTGCCGTAAAACATGGCAACTGCAGTTCACTTACAC
CGCTTCTCAACCCGGTACGCACCAGAAAATCATTGATATGGCCATGAATGGCGTTGGATGCCGGGCAACA
GCCCGCATTATGGGCGTTGGCCTCAACACGATTTTACGTCACTTAAAAAACTCAGGCCGCAGTCGGTAAC
CTCGCGCATACAGCCGGGCAGTGACGTCATCGTCTGCGCGGAAATGGACGAACAGTGGGGCTATGTCGGG
GCTAAATCGCGCCAGCGCTGGCTGTTTTACGCGTATGACAGTCTCCGGAAGACGGTTGTTGCGCACGTAT
TCGGTGAACGCACTATGGCGACGCTGGGGCGTCTTATGAGCCTGCTGTCACCCTTTGACGTGGTGATATG
GATGACGGATGGCTGGCCGCTGTATGAATCCCGCCTGAAGGGAAAGCTGCACGTAATCAGCAAGCGATAT
ACGCAGCGAATTGAGCGGCATAACCTGAATCTGAGGCAGCACCTGGCACGGCTGGGACGGAAGTCGCTGT
CGTTCTCAAAATCGGTGGAGCTGCATGACAAAGTCATCGGGCATTATCTGAACATAAAACACTATCAATA
AGTTGGAGTCATTACCCAATTATGATAGAATTTACAAGCTATAAGGTTATTGTCCTGGGTTTCAAGCATT
AGTCCATGCAAGTTTTTATGCTTTGCCCATTCTATAGATATATTGATAAGCGCGCTGCCTATGCCTTGCC
CCCTGAAATCCTTACATACGGCGATATCTTCTATATAAAAGATATATTATCTTATCAGTATTGTCAATAT
ATTCAAGGCAATCTGCCTCCTCATCCTCTTCATCCTCTTCGTCTTGGTAGCTTTTTAAATATGGCGCTTC
ATAGAGTAATTCTGTAAAGGTCCAATTCTCGTTTTCATACCTCGGTATAATCTTACCTATCACCTCAAAT
GGTTCGCTGGGTTTATCGCACCCCCGAACACGAGCACGGCACCCGCGACCACTATGCCAAGAATGCCCAA
GGTAAAAATTGCCGGCCCCGCCATGAAGTCCGTGAATGCCCCGACGGCCGAAGTGAAGGGCAGGCCGCCA
CCCAGGCCGCCGCCCTCACTGCCCGGCACCTGGTCGCTGAATGTCGATGCCAGCACCTGCGGCACGTCAA
TGCTTCCGGGCGTCGCGCTCGGGCTGATCGCCCATCCCGTTACTGCCCCGATCCCGGCAATGGCAAGGAC
TGCCAGCGCTGCCATTTTTGGGGTGAGGCCGTTCGCGGCCGAGGGGCGCAGCCCCTGGGGGGATGGGAGG
CCCGCGTTAGCGGGCCGGGAGGGTTCGAGAAGGGGGGGCACCCCCCTTCGGCGTGCGCGGTCACGCGCAC
AGGGCGCAGCCCTGGTTAAAAACAAGGTTTATAAATATTGGTTTAAAAGCAGGTTAAAAGACAGGTTAGC
GGTGGCCGAAAAACGGGCGGAAACCCTTGCAAATGCTGGATTTTCTGCCTGTGGACAGCCCCTCAAATGT
CAATAGGTGCGCCCCTCATCTGTCAGCACTCTGCCCCTCAAGTGTCAAGGATCGCGCCCCTCATCTGTCA
GTAGTCGCGCCCCTCAAGTGTCAATACCGCAGGGCACTTATCCCCAGGCTTGTCCACATCATCTGTGGGA
AACTCGCGTAAAATCAGGCGTTTTCGCCGATTTGCGAGGCTGGCCAGCTCCACGTCGCCGGCCGAAATCG
AGCCTGCCCCTCATCTGTCAACGCCGCGCCGGGTGAGTCGGCCCCTCAAGTGTCAACGTCCGCCCCTCAT
CTGTCAGTGAGGGCCAAGTTTTCCGCGAGGTATCCACAACGCCGGCGGCCGCGGTGTCTCGCACACGGCT
TCGACGGCGTTTCTGGCGCGTTTGCAGGGCCATAGACGGCCGCCAGCCCAGCGGCGAGGGCAACCAGCCC
GGTGAGCGTCGGAAAGGCGC
Features (pLannotate 1.2.2; 36 found; start..end, strand, type, name):
      3..89      -  CDS            traI (fragment): TRAI6_ECOLX - Experimental evidence at protein level: Swiss-Prot protein existence level 1. The initiation process of transfer DNA synthesis requires the interaction of at least three plasmid-specific components (TraH, I, and J) at the transfer origin resulting in the assembly of a specialised nucleoprotein complex - the relaxosome. Site- and strand-specific cleavage at the transfer origin is dependent on TraI and TraJ. From Escherichia coli.
    127..498     -  CDS            traJ: oriT-recognizing protein; traJ
    531..640     -  oriT           oriT: incP origin of transfer
    772..962     +  rep_origin     ori (fragment): high-copy-number ColE1/pMB1/pBR322/pUC origin of replication
   1321..1971    -  CDS            TetR: tetracycline resistance regulatory protein; tetR
   2077..2326    +  CDS            TcR (fragment): tetracycline efflux protein; tetA; confers resistance to tetracycline
   2436..2460    -  misc_feature   RB T-DNA repeat: right border repeat from nopaline C58 T-DNA
   2490..2508    +  misc_feature   MCS (fragment): pUC18/19 multiple cloning site
   2559..2904    +  promoter       CaMV 35S promoter: strong constitutive promoter from cauliflower mosaic virus
   2856..2902    +  promoter       minimal CaMV 35S promoter: minimal 35S promoter from cauliflower mosaic virus
   2914..2932    -  misc_feature   MCS (fragment): pUC18/19 multiple cloning site
   2943..3458    +  CDS            P19_TBSVC: Experimental evidence at protein level: Swiss-Prot protein existence level 1. Acts as a suppressor of RNA-mediated gene silencing, also known as post-transcriptional gene silencing (PTGS), a mechanism of plant viral defense that limits the accumulation of viral RNAs. Binds to short interfering RNAs (siRNAs) with high affinity. Acts as a molecular caliper to specifically select siRNAs based on the length of the duplex region of the RNA (By similarity). From Tomato bushy stunt virus (strain Cherry) (TBSV).
   3531..3707    +  polyA_signal   CaMV poly(A) signal: cauliflower mosaic virus polyadenylation signal
   4210..4551    +  promoter       CaMV 35S promoter: strong constitutive promoter from cauliflower mosaic virus
   4577..4601    +  protein_bind   attB1: mutant version of attB; recombination site for the Gateway® BP reaction BP Clonase™
   5420..5698    +  CDS            SPT (fragment): SPT_ARATH - Also known as BHLH24, EN99. Experimental evidence at protein level: Swiss-Prot protein existence level 1. Transcription factor that plays a role in floral organogenesis. Promotes the growth of carpel margins and of pollen tract tissues derived from them. From Arabidopsis thaliana (Mouse-ear cress).
   6072..6096    -  protein_bind   attB2: mutant version of attB; recombination site for the Gateway® BP reaction BP Clonase™
   6125..6214    +  CDS            3xHA: three tandem HA epitope tags
   6248..6500    +  terminator     NOS terminator: nopaline synthase terminator and poly(A) signal
   6929..7181    -  terminator     NOS terminator: nopaline synthase terminator and poly(A) signal
   7205..7633    -  CDS            nos (fragment): DHNO_AGRT7 - Protein inferred from homology: Swiss-Prot protein existence level 3. From Agrobacterium tumefaciens (strain T37).
   7649..8674    -  CDS            HygR: aminoglycoside phosphotransferase from E. coli; aph(4)-Ia; confers resistance to hygromycin
   8684..9028    -  promoter       CaMV 35S promoter: strong constitutive promoter from cauliflower mosaic virus
   8685..8731    -  promoter       minimal CaMV 35S promoter: minimal 35S promoter from cauliflower mosaic virus
   9166..9321    +  CDS            lacZα (fragment) (sequence partly withheld): LacZα fragment of β-galactosidase; lacZ fragment
   9319..9619    +  rep_origin     M13 ori (fragment) (sequence partly withheld): M13 bacteriophage origin of replication; arrow indicates direction of (+) strand synthesis
   9620..9750    +  CDS            lacI (fragment): lac repressor; lacI; The lac repressor binds to the lac operator to inhibit transcription in E. coli. This inhibition can be relieved by adding lactose or isopropyl-β-D-thiogalactopyranoside (IPTG).
   9804..9828    -  misc_feature   LB T-DNA repeat: left border repeat from nopaline C58 T-DNA
  11285..11404   -  CDS            tetR (fragment): TETR1_ECOLX - Experimental evidence at protein level: Swiss-Prot protein existence level 1. TetR is the repressor of the tetracycline resistance element; its N-terminal region forms a helix-turn-helix structure and binds DNA. Binding of tetracycline to TetR reduces the repressor affinity for the tetracycline resistance gene (tetA) promoter operator sites. From Escherichia coli.
  11424..12572   -  CDS            trfA: trans-acting replication protein that binds to and activates oriV
  12871..13665   -  CDS            KanR: aminoglycoside phosphotransferase; aphA-3; confers resistance to kanamycin
  13857..14624   +  mobile_element IS1: prokaryotic transposable element IS1
  14633..14782   -  CDS            satA (fragment): STA_BACSU - Also known as yyaR. Experimental evidence at protein level: Swiss-Prot protein existence level 1. Involved in resistance to streptothricin, a broad-spectrum antibiotic produced by streptomycetes. Detoxifies streptothricin via acetylation of the beta amino group of the first beta-lysyl moiety of streptothricin. From Bacillus subtilis (strain 168).
  14781..14975   -  CDS            satA (fragment): STA_BACSU - Also known as yyaR. Experimental evidence at protein level: Swiss-Prot protein existence level 1. Involved in resistance to streptothricin, a broad-spectrum antibiotic produced by streptomycetes. Detoxifies streptothricin via acetylation of the beta amino group of the first beta-lysyl moiety of streptothricin. From Bacillus subtilis (strain 168).
  14978..15253   -  CDS            klaC (fragment): KLAC_ECOLX - Also known as telB. Protein predicted: Swiss-Prot protein existence level 4. Belongs to the kla operon, which is associated with cryptic tellurite resistance, and IncW plasmid fertility inhibition. From Escherichia coli.
  15317..15948   -  rep_origin     oriV: incP origin of replication
