[The description below was written by a language model from this plasmid's Addgene catalogue record and pLannotate feature annotations shown in this document.]
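Description:
pGWB14-LYX182 is a plant expression binary vector built on the pGWB14 backbone for Agrobacterium-mediated transient or stable expression of a Nicotiana benthamiana transcription factor, gene model Niben101Scf00698g02020.1. The backbone is a large (about 16 kb), low-copy, broad-host-range IncP-type replicon. It carries oriV with the trfA replication protein, which lets it replicate in both E. coli and Agrobacterium, and an oriT/traJ region for conjugal mobilisation. Bacterial selection is by kanamycin (an aphA-3 KanR gene). The annotated tetracycline resistance, ColE1 ori, IS1 and other backbone fragments appear to be non-functional remnants of the vector's lineage.

Between the nopaline-type right and left T-DNA borders lie three expression units. In the main cassette, a CaMV 35S promoter drives the transcription factor coding sequence, which is flanked by attB1 and attB2 Gateway sites (although the record lists Gibson cloning as the assembly method). The coding sequence is fused at its C terminus to a 3xHA epitope tag and followed by a NOS terminator. Part of the insert shows similarity to the Arabidopsis bHLH factor SPATULA, suggesting the encoded protein is a bHLH-family member, though the record does not state this. A second 35S-driven cassette expresses hygromycin phosphotransferase for selecting transformed plant tissue. The feature table also shows a third 35S cassette, not mentioned in the catalogue fields, that encodes the tomato bushy stunt virus P19 silencing suppressor with a CaMV poly(A) signal. P19 binds siRNAs and is commonly co-expressed to boost transgene accumulation in agroinfiltrated leaves. The HA tag allows detection or immunoprecipitation of the expressed factor.
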