Addgene plasmid #126400: pGWB14-LYX182
Purpose: With a Nicotiana benthamiana transcription factor in PGWB14 backbone, for Agrobacterium mediated transient or stable expression corresponding transcription factor fused with a C-terminal HA tag.
Depositing lab: Silin Zhong. Depositing organization: Chinese University of Hong Kong.
Backbone
  Vector backbone: pGWB14
  Vector type: Plant Expression
  Selectable markers: Hygromycin
Growth in bacteria
  Bacterial resistance: Kanamycin, 50 μg/mL
  Growth temperature: 37°C
  Growth strain: DH5alpha
  Copy number: Low Copy
Gene/Insert
  Gene/Insert name: Niben101Scf00698g02020.1
  Species: Nicotiana benthamiana
  Promoter: CaMV 35S
  Tag / fusion protein: HA (C terminal on insert)
  Cloning method: Gibson Cloning
Terms and licenses: Academic/Nonprofit Terms; Industry Terms: Not Available to Industry
How to cite: pGWB14-LYX182 was a gift from Silin Zhong (Addgene plasmid # 126400 ; http://n2t.net/addgene:126400 ; RRID:Addgene_126400)
